Addgene plasmid #33021: pGL2-p21 promoter-Luc
Depositing lab: Martin Walsh. Depositing organization: Icahn School of Medicine at Mount Sinai. Publication: CCAAT displacement protein/cut homolog recruits G9a histone lysine methyltransferase to repress transcription. Nishio H, Walsh MJ. Proc Natl Acad Sci U S A. 2004 Aug 3;101(31):11257-62. Epub 2004 Jul 21. 10.1073/pnas.0401343101 PubMed 15269344.
Backbone
  Vector backbone: pGL2
  Backbone manufacturer: Promega
  Backbone size w/o insert (bp): 5500
  Vector type: Mammalian Expression, Luciferase
Growth in bacteria
  Bacterial resistance: Ampicillin, 100 μg/mL
  Growth temperature: 37°C
  Growth strain: DH5alpha
  Copy number: High Copy
Gene/Insert
  Gene/Insert name: p21 promoter
  Species: H. sapiens (human)
  Entrez Gene: CDKN1A (a.k.a. CAP20, CDKN1, CIP1, MDA-6, P21, SDI1, WAF1, p21CIP1)
  Promoter: p21
  Tag / fusion protein: Luciferase (C terminal on backbone)
  Cloning method: Restriction Enzyme; 5′ cloning site None (unknown if destroyed); 3′ cloning site None (unknown if destroyed)
  Sequencing primers: 5′ n/a; 3′ Luc_N_Rev
Terms and licenses: Academic/Nonprofit Terms; Industry Terms: Not Available to Industry
How to cite: pGL2-p21 promoter-Luc was a gift from Martin Walsh (Addgene plasmid # 33021 ; http://n2t.net/addgene:33021 ; RRID:Addgene_33021)
