[The description below was written by a language model from this plasmid's Addgene catalogue record and pLannotate feature annotations shown in this document.]
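Description:
pGL2-p21 promoter-Luc is a mammalian luciferase reporter plasmid built on the Promega pGL2 backbone, in which the promoter region of the human CDKN1A gene (p21/WAF1/CIP1) is placed upstream of the firefly (Photinus pyralis) luciferase coding sequence. It is propagated in E. coli as a high-copy plasmid through a ColE1/pUC-type origin and selected with ampicillin via the β-lactamase gene and its bla promoter. An f1 bacteriophage origin is also present, which allows production of single-stranded DNA. No mammalian selection marker is annotated, consistent with use by transient transfection.

In the sequenced record of about 7.9 kb, luciferase begins at roughly position 2,400. The region ahead of it carries no automated annotation, and it presumably holds the p21 promoter insert, in keeping with the roughly 5.5 kb backbone size. The exact promoter boundaries and the cloning sites are not recorded. Downstream of luciferase lie the SV40 small t intron and an SV40 late-region polyadenylation signal, which support processing of the reporter transcript. The short "fragment" hits to small t and large T antigen and to the SV40 NLS are simply parts of this SV40 segment, and the CmR, TcR and lacZα fragments are likewise backbone remnants rather than functional genes. A second SV40 poly(A) signal sits just upstream of the promoter region, where it reduces spurious read-through transcription from the vector into the reporter.

Because luciferase output depends on the inserted promoter, the plasmid is used to measure transcriptional activity of the p21 promoter in transfected mammalian cells. The associated publication concerns transcriptional repression through recruitment of the G9a histone methyltransferase by CCAAT displacement protein/cut homolog.
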