Features (pLannotate 1.2.2; 14 found; start..end, strand, type, name):
   2414..4063    +  CDS            LUCI_PHOPY: Experimental evidence at protein level: Swiss-Prot protein existence level 1. Produces green light with a wavelength of 562 nm. From Photinus pyralis (Common eastern firefly) (Lampyris pyralis).
   4111..4141    +  CDS            CmR (fragment): chloramphenicol acetyltransferase confers resistance to chloramphenicol
   4231..4305    +  CDS            small t antigen (fragment): SV40 (simian virus 40) small t antigen
   4307..4372    +  intron         small t intron: SV40 (simian virus 40) small t antigen intron
   4502..4522    +  CDS            SV40 NLS: nuclear localization signal of SV40 (simian virus 40) large T antigen
   4841..4924    +  CDS            large T antigen (fragment): large T antigen from SV40 (simian virus 40)
   4947..5081    +  polyA_signal   SV40 poly(A) signal: SV40 polyadenylation signal
   5082..5214    +  CDS            TcR (fragment): tetracycline efflux protein; tet; confers resistance to tetracycline
   5394..5982    -  rep_origin     ori: high-copy-number ColE1/pMB1/pBR322/pUC origin of replication
   6153..7013    -  CDS            AmpR: β-lactamase; bla; confers resistance to ampicillin, carbenicillin, and related antibiotics
   7014..7118    -  promoter       AmpR promoter: bla
   7145..7573    +  rep_origin     f1 ori (sequence partly withheld): f1 bacteriophage origin of replication; arrow indicates direction of (+) strand synthesis
   7605..7672    -  CDS            lacZα (fragment): LacZα fragment of β-galactosidase; lacZ fragment
   7790..7911    +  polyA_signal   SV40 poly(A) signal: SV40 polyadenylation signal
>Addgene plasmid #33021 | pGL2-p21 promoter-Luc | addgene full sequence | sequence record 227423 | Addgene NGS Result
CCCGGGAGGTACCGAGCTCTTACGCGTGCTAGCTCGAGATCTAAGTAAGCTTGGGCAGCAGGCTGTGGCT
CTGATTGGCTTTCTGGCCATCAGGAACATGTCCCAACATGTTGAGCTCTGGCATAGAAGAGGCTGGTGGC
TATTTTGTCCTTGGGCTGCCTGTTTCCAGGTGAGGAAGGGGATGGTAGGAGACAGGAGACCTCTAAAGAC
CCCAGGTAAACCTTAGCCTGTTACTCTGAACAGGGTATGTGATCTGCCAGCAGATCCTTGCGACAGGGCT
GGGATCTGATGCATGTGTGCTTGTGTGAGTGTGTGCTGGGAGTCAGATTCTGTGTGTGACTTTTAACAGC
CTGCTCCCTTGCCTTCTTCAGGGCAGAAGTCCTCCCTTAGAGTGTGTCTGGGTACACATTCAAGTGCATG
GTTGCAAACTTTTTTTTTTAAAGCACTGAATAGTACTAGACACTTAGTAGGTACTTAAGAAATATTGAAT
GTCGTGGTGGTGGTGAGCTAGAAGTTATAAAAAAAATTCTTTCCCAAAAACAACAACAAAAAGAATTATT
TCATTGTGAAGCTCAGTACCACAAAAATTTAAATAATTCATTACAAGCCTTCATTAAAAAATATTTTCTC
CCCAAAGTAAACAGACAGACAATGTCTAGTCTATTTGAAATGCCTGAAAGCAGAGGGGCTTCAAGGCAGT
GGGAGAAGGTGCCTGTCCTCTGCTGGACATTTGACAACCAGCCCTTTGGATGGTTTGTATGTATAGGAGC
GAAGGTGCAGACAGCAGTGGGGCTTAGAGTGGGGTCCTGAGGCTGTGCTATGGCCCTTCTGGGGTTTAGC
CACAATCCTGGCCTGACTCCAGGGCGAGGCAGGCCAAGGGGGTCTGCTGCTGTGTCCTCCCACCCCTACC
TGGGCTCCCATCCCCACAGCAGAGGAGAAAGAAGCCTGTCCTCCCCGAGGTCAGCTGCGTTAGAGGAAGA
AGACTGGGCATGTCTGGGCAGAGATTTCCAGACTCTGTGCAGCCTGAGATGTCAGTAATTGTAGCTGCTC
CAAGCCTGGGTTCTGTTTTTCAGTGGGATTTCTGTTCAGATGAACAATCCATCCTCTGCAATTTTTTAAA
AGCAAAACTGCAAATGTTTCAGGCACAGAAAGGAGGCAAAGGTGAAGTCCAGGGGAGGTCAGGGGTGTGA
GGTAGATGGGAGCGGATAGACACATCACTCATTTCTGTGTCTGTCAGAAGAACCAGTAGACACTTCCAGA
ATTGTCCTTTATTTATGTCATCTCCATAAACCATCTGCAAATGAGGGTTATTTGGCATTTTTGTCATTTT
GGAACCACAGAAATAAAGGATGACAAGCAGAGAGCCCCGGGCAGGAGGCAAAAGTCCTGTGTTCCAACTA
TAGTCATTTCTTTGCTGCATGATCTGAGTTAGGTCACCAGACTTCTCTGAGCCCCAGTCTCCCCAGCAGT
GTATACGGGCTATGTGGGGAGTATTCAGGAGACAGACAACTCACTCGTCAAATCCTCCCCTTCCTGGCCA
ACAAAGCTGCTGCAACCACAGGGGTTTCTTCTGTTCAGGTGAGTGTAGGGTGTAGGGAGATTGGTTCAAT
GTCCAATTCTTCTGTTTCCCTGGAGATCAGGTTGCCCTTTTTTGGTAGTCTCTCCAATTCCCTCCTTCCC
GGAAGCATGTGACAATCAACAACTTTGTATACTTAAGTTCAGTGGACCTCAATTTCCTCATCTGTGAAAT
AAACGGGACTGAAAAATCATTCTGGCCTCAAGATGCTTTGTTGGGGTGTCTAGGTGCTCCAGGTGCTTCT
GGGAGAGGTGACCTAGTGAGGGATCAGTGGGAATAGAGGTGATATTGTGGGGCTTTTCTGGAAATTGCAG
AGAGGTGCATCGTTTTTATAATTTATGAATTTTTATGTATTAATGTCATCCTCCTGATCTTTTCAGCTGC
ATTGGGTAAATCCTTGCCTGCCAGAGTGGGTCAGCGGTGAGCCAGAAAGGGGGCTCATTCTAACAGTGCT
GTGTCCTCCTGGAGAGTGCCAACTCATTCTCCAAGTGAAAAGAGCCAGATTTGTGGCTCACTTCGTGGGG
AAATGTGTCCAGCGCACCAACGCAGGTGAGGGACTGGGGGAGGAGGGAAGTGCCCTCCTGCAGCACGCGA
GGTTCCGGGACCGGCTGGCCTGCTGGAACTCGGCCAGGCTCAGCTGGCTCCGCGCTGGGCAGCCAGGAGC
CTGGGCCCCGGGGAGGGCGGTCCCGGGCGGCGCGGTGGGCCGAGCGCGGGTCCCGCCTCCTTGAGGCGGG
CCCGGGCGGGGCGGTTGTATATCAGGGCCGCGCTGAGCTGCGCCAGCTGAGGTGTGAGCAGCTGCCGAAG
TCAGAAGCTTGGCATTCCGGTACTGTTGGTAAAATGGAAGACGCCAAAAACATAAAGAAAGGCCCGGCGC
CATTCTATCCTCTAGAGGATGGAACCGCTGGAGAGCAACTGCATAAGGCTATGAAGAGATACGCCCTGGT
TCCTGGAACAATTGCTTTTACAGATGCACATATCGAGGTGAACATCACGTACGCGGAATACTTCGAAATG
TCCGTTCGGTTGGCAGAAGCTATGAAACGATATGGGCTGAATACAAATCACAGAATCGTCGTATGCAGTG
AAAACTCTCTTCAATTCTTTATGCCGGTGTTGGGCGCGTTATTTATCGGAGTTGCAGTTGCGCCCGCGAA
CGACATTTATAATGAACGTGAATTGCTCAACAGTATGAACATTTCGCAGCCTACCGTAGTGTTTGTTTCC
AAAAAGGGGTTGCAAAAAATTTTGAACGTGCAAAAAAAATTACCAATAATCCAGAAAATTATTATCATGG
ATTCTAAAACGGATTACCAGGGATTTCAGTCGATGTACACGTTCGTCACATCTCATCTACCTCCCGGTTT
TAATGAATACGATTTTGTACCAGAGTCCTTTGATCGTGACAAAACAATTGCACTGATAATGAATTCCTCT
GGATCTACTGGGTTACCTAAGGGTGTGGCCCTTCCGCATAGAACTGCCTGCGTCAGATTCTCGCATGCCA
GAGATCCTATTTTTGGCAATCAAATCATTCCGGATACTGCGATTTTAAGTGTTGTTCCATTCCATCACGG
TTTTGGAATGTTTACTACACTCGGATATTTGATATGTGGATTTCGAGTCGTCTTAATGTATAGATTTGAA
GAAGAGCTGTTTTTACGATCCCTTCAGGATTACAAAATTCAAAGTGCGTTGCTAGTACCAACCCTATTTT
CATTCTTCGCCAAAAGCACTCTGATTGACAAATACGATTTATCTAATTTACACGAAATTGCTTCTGGGGG
CGCACCTCTTTCGAAAGAAGTCGGGGAAGCGGTTGCAAAACGCTTCCATCTTCCAGGGATACGACAAGGA
TATGGGCTCACTGAGACTACATCAGCTATTCTGATTACACCCGAGGGGGATGATAAACCGGGCGCGGTCG
GTAAAGTTGTTCCATTTTTTGAAGCGAAGGTTGTGGATCTGGATACCGGGAAAACGCTGGGCGTTAATCA
GAGAGGCGAATTATGTGTCAGAGGACCTATGATTATGTCCGGTTATGTAAACAATCCGGAAGCGACCAAC
GCCTTGATTGACAAGGATGGATGGCTACATTCTGGAGACATAGCTTACTGGGACGAAGACGAACACTTCT
TCATAGTTGACCGCTTGAAGTCTTTAATTAAATACAAAGGATATCAGGTGGCCCCCGCTGAATTGGAATC
GATATTGTTACAACACCCCAACATCTTCGACGCGGGCGTGGCAGGTCTTCCCGACGATGACGCCGGTGAA
CTTCCCGCCGCCGTTGTTGTTTTGGAGCACGGAAAGACGATGACGGAAAAAGAGATCGTGGATTACGTCG
CCAGTCAAGTAACAACCGCGAAAAAGTTGCGCGGAGGAGTTGTGTTTGTGGACGAAGTACCGAAAGGTCT
TACCGGAAAACTCGACGCAAGAAAAATCAGAGAGATCCTCATAAAGGCCAAGAAGGGCGGAAAGTCCAAA
TTGTAAAATGTAACTGTATTCAGCGATGACGAAATTCTTAGCTATTGTAATACTGCGATGAGTGGCAGGG
CGGGGCGTAATTTTTTTAAGGCAGTTATTGGTGCCCTTAAACGCCTGGTTGCTACGCCTGAATAAGTGAT
AATAAGCGGATGAATGGCAGAAATTCGCCGGATCTTTGTGAAGGAACCTTACTTCTGTGGTGTGACATAA
TTGGACAAACTACCTACAGAGATTTAAAGCTCTAAGGTAAATATAAAATTTTTAAGTGTATAATGTGTTA
AACTACTGATTCTAATTGTTTGTGTATTTTAGATTCCAACCTATGGAACTGATGAATGGGAGCAGTGGTG
GAATGCCTTTAATGAGGAAAACCTGTTTTGCTCAGAAGAAATGCCATCTAGTGATGATGAGGCTACTGCT
GACTCTCAACATTCTACTCCTCCAAAAAAGAAGAGAAAGGTAGAAGACCCCAAGGACTTTCCTTCAGAAT
TGCTAAGTTTTTTGAGTCATGCTGTGTTTAGTAATAGAACTCTTGCTTGCTTTGCTATTTACACCACAAA
GGAAAAAGCTGCACTGCTATACAAGAAAATTATGGAAAAATATTCTGTAACCTTTATAAGTAGGCATAAC
AGTTATAATCATAACATACTGTTTTTTCTTACTCCACACAGGCATAGAGTGTCTGCTATTAATAACTATG
CTCAAAAATTGTGTACCTTTAGCTTTTTAATTTGTAAAGGGGTTAATAAGGAATATTTGATGTATAGTGC
CTTGACTAGAGATCATAATCAGCCATACCACATTTGTAGAGGTTTTACTTGCTTTAAAAAACCTCCCACA
CCTCCCCCTGAACCTGAAACATAAAATGAATGCAATTGTTGTTGTTAACTTGTTTATTGCAGCTTATAAT
GGTTACAAATAAAGCAATAGCATCACAAATTTCACAAATAAAGCATTTTTTTCACTGCATTCTAGTTGTG
GTTTGTCCAAACTCATCAATGTATCTTATCATGTCTGGATCCGTCGACCGATGCCCTTGAGAGCCTTCAA
CCCAGTCAGCTCCTTCCGGTGGGCGCGGGGCATGACTATCGTCGCCGCACTTATGACTGTCTTCTTTATC
ATGCAACTCGTAGGACAGGTGCCGGCAGCGCTCTTCCGCTTCCTCGCTCACTGACTCGCTGCGCTCGGTC
GTTCGGCTGCGGCGAGCGGTATCAGCTCACTCAAAGGCGGTAATACGGTTATCCACAGAATCAGGGGATA
ACGCAGGAAAGAACATGTGAGCAAAAGGCCAGCAAAAGGCCAGGAACCGTAAAAAGGCCGCGTTGCTGGC
GTTTTTCCATAGGCTCCGCCCCCCTGACGAGCATCACAAAAATCGACGCTCAAGTCAGAGGTGGCGAAAC
CCGACAGGACTATAAAGATACCAGGCGTTTCCCCCTGGAAGCTCCCTCGTGCGCTCTCCTGTTCCGACCC
TGCCGCTTACCGGATACCTGTCCGCCTTTCTCCCTTCGGGAAGCGTGGCGCTTTCTCATAGCTCACGCTG
TAGGTATCTCAGTTCGGTGTAGGTCGTTCGCTCCAAGCTGGGCTGTGTGCACGAACCCCCCGTTCAGCCC
GACCGCTGCGCCTTATCCGGTAACTATCGTCTTGAGTCCAACCCGGTAAGACACGACTTATCGCCACTGG
CAGCAGCCACTGGTAACAGGATTAGCAGAGCGAGGTATGTAGGCGGTGCTACAGAGTTCTTGAAGTGGTG
GCCTAACTACGGCTACACTAGAAGAACAGTATTTGGTATCTGCGCTCTGCTGAAGCCAGTTACCTTCGGA
AAAAGAGTTGGTAGCTCTTGATCCGGCAAACAAACCACCGCTGGTAGCGGTGGTTTTTTTGTTTGCAAGC
AGCAGATTACGCGCAGAAAAAAAGGATCTCAAGAAGATCCTTTGATCTTTTCTACGGGGTCTGACGCTCA
GTGGAACGAAAACTCACGTTAAGGGATTTTGGTCATGAGATTATCAAAAAGGATCTTCACCTAGATCCTT
TTAAATTAAAAATGAAGTTTTAAATCAATCTAAAGTATATATGAGTAAACTTGGTCTGACAGTTACCAAT
GCTTAATCAGTGAGGCACCTATCTCAGCGATCTGTCTATTTCGTTCATCCATAGTTGCCTGACTCCCCGT
CGTGTAGATAACTACGATACGGGAGGGCTTACCATCTGGCCCCAGTGCTGCAATGATACCGCGAGACCCA
CGCTCACCGGCTCCAGATTTATCAGCAATAAACCAGCCAGCCGGAAGGGCCGAGCGCAGAAGTGGTCCTG
CAACTTTATCCGCCTCCATCCAGTCTATTAATTGTTGCCGGGAAGCTAGAGTAAGTAGTTCGCCAGTTAA
TAGTTTGCGCAACGTTGTTGCCATTGCTACAGGCATCGTGGTGTCACGCTCGTCGTTTGGTATGGCTTCA
TTCAGCTCCGGTTCCCAACGATCAAGGCGAGTTACATGATCCCCCATGTTGTGCAAAAAAGCGGTTAGCT
CCTTCGGTCCTCCGATCGTTGTCAGAAGTAAGTTGGCCGCAGTGTTATCACTCATGGTTATGGCAGCACT
GCATAATTCTCTTACTGTCATGCCATCCGTAAGATGCTTTTCTGTGACTGGTGAGTACTCAACCAAGTCA
TTCTGAGAATAGTGTATGCGGCGACCGAGTTGCTCTTGCCCGGCGTCAATACGGGATAATACCGCGCCAC
ATAGCAGAACTTTAAAAGTGCTCATCATTGGAAAACGTTCTTCGGGGCGAAAACTCTCAAGGATCTTACC
GCTGTTGAGATCCAGTTCGATGTAACCCACTCGTGCACCCAACTGATCTTCAGCATCTTTTACTTTCACC
AGCGTTTCTGGGTGAGCAAAAACAGGAAGGCAAAATGCCGCAAAAAAGGGAATAAGGGCGACACGGAAAT
GTTGAATACTCATACTCTTCCTTTTTCAATATTATTGAAGCATTTATCAGGGTTATTGTCTCATGAGCGG
ATACATATTTGAATGTATTTAGAAAAATAAACAAATAGGGGTTCCGCGCACATTTCCCCGAAAAGTGCCA
CCTG
[124 nt withheld, positions 7145-7268]
C
[91 nt withheld, positions 7270-7360]
A
[49 nt withheld, positions 7362-7410]
CCTTTGACGTTGGAGTCCACGTTCTTT
[37 nt withheld, positions 7438-7474]
ACCCTATCTCGGTCTATTCTTTTGATTTATAAGGGATTTTGCCGATTTCGGCCTATTGGTTAAAAAATGA
GCTGATTTAACAAAAATTTAACGCGAATTTTAACAAAATATTAACGCTTACAATTTGCCATTCGCCATTC
AGGCTGCGCAACTGTTGGGAAGGGCGATCGGTGCGGGCCTCTTCGCTATTACGCCAGCCCAAGCTACCAT
GATAAGTAAGTAATATTAAGGTACGTGGAGGTTTTACTTGCTTTAAAAAACCTCCCACACCTCCCCCTGA
ACCTGAAACATAAAATGAATGCAATTGTTGTTGTTAACTTGTTTATTGCAGCTTATAATGGTTACAAATA
AAGCAATAGCATCACAAATTTCACAAATAAAGCATTTTTTTCACTGCATTCTAGTTGTGGTTTGTCCAAA
CTCATCAATGTATCTTATGGTACTGTAACTGAGCTAACATAA
