>Addgene plasmid #33021 | pGL2-p21 promoter-Luc | addgene partial sequence | sequence record 39910 | LucNrev 5'-CCTTATGCAGTTGCTCTCC-3'
GCCTTTCTTTATGTTTTTGGCGTCTTCCATTTTACCAACAGTACCGGAATGCCAAGCTTCTGACTTCGGC
AGCTGCTCACACCTCAGCTGGCGCAGCTCAGCGCGGCCCTGATATACAACCGCCCCGCCCGGGCCCGCCT
CAAGGAGGCGGGACCCGCGCTCGGCCCACCGCGCCGCCCGGGACCGCCCTCCCCGGGGCCCAGGCTCCTG
GCTGCCCAGCGCGGAGCCAGCTGAGCCTGGCCGAGTTCCAGCAGGCCAGCCGGTCCCGGAACCTCGCGTG
CTGCAGGAGGGCACTTCCCTCCTCCCCCAGTCCCTCACCTGCGTTGGTGCGCTGGACACATTTCCCCACG
AAGTGAGCCACAAATCTGGCTCTTTTCACTTGGAGAATGAGTTGGCACTCTCCAGGAGGACACAGCACTG
TTAGAATGAGCCCCCTTTCTGGCTCACCGCTGACCCACTCTGGCAGGCAAGGATTTACCCAATGCAGCTG
AAAAGATCAGGAGGATGACATTAATACATAAAAATTCATAAATTATAAAAACGATGCACCTCTCTGCAAT
TTCCAGAAAAGCCCCACAATATCACCTCTATTCCCACTGATCCCTCACTAGGTCACCTCTCCCAGAAGCA
CCTGGAGCACCTAGACACCCCAACAAAGCATCTTGAGGCCAGAATGATTTTTCAGTCCCGTTTATTTCAC
AGATGAGGAAATTGAGGTCCACTGAACTTAAGTATACAAAGTTGTTGATTGTCACATGCTTCCGGGAAGG
AGGGAATTGGAGAGACTACCAAAAAAGGGCAACCTGATCTCCAGGGAAACAGAAGAATTGGACATTGAAC
CAATCTCCCTACACCCTACACTCACCTGAACAG
